>Addgene plasmid #105606 | pUA66 PrpsL GFP | depositor full sequence | sequence record 199785 | pUA66 PrpsL GFP sequence 4596 bps
AGATCTTGATCCCCTGCGCCATCAGATCCTTGGCGGCAAGAAAGCCATCCAGTTTACTTTGCAGGGCTTC
CCAACCTTACCAGAGGGCGCCCCAGCTGGCAATTCCGACGTCTAAGAAACCATTATTATCATGACATTAA
CCTATAAAAATAGGCGTATCACGAGGCCCTTTCGTCTTCACCTCGATGGATCCCCGCGGTTTGACTGGTC
AAATTTCGAACGACATCATTCTCATTGACTATACTGATTTCGTCAGACTTACGGTTAAGCACCCCAGCCA
GATGGCCTGGTGATGGCGGGATCGTTGTATATTTCTTGACACCTTTTCGGCATCGCCCTAAAATTCGGCG
TCCTCATATTGTGTGAGGACGTTTTATTACGTGTTTACGAAGCAAAAGCTAAAACCAGGAGCTATTTAAT
GGCAACAGTTAACCAGCTGGTACGCAAACCACGTGCTCGCAAAGTTGCGAAAAGCAACGTGCCTGCGCTG
GAAGCATGCCCGCAAAAACGTGGCGTATCTCGAGAGATCCTCTAGATTTAAGAAGGAGATATACATATGA
GTAAAGGAGAAGAACTTTTCACTGGAGTTGTCCCAATTCTTGTTGAATTAGATGGTGATGTTAATGGGCA
CAAATTTTCTGTCAGTGGAGAGGGTGAAGGTGATGCAACATACGGAAAACTTACCCTTAAATTTATTTGC
ACTACTGGAAAACTACCTGTTCCATGGCCAACACTTGTCACTACTTTCGCGTATGGTCTTCAATGCTTTG
CGAGATACCCAGATCATATGAAACAGCATGACTTTTTCAAGAGTGCCATGCCCGAAGGTTATGTACAGGA
AAGAACTATATTTTTCAAAGATGACGGGAACTACAAGACACGTGCTGAAGTCAAGTTTGAAGGTGATACC
CTTGTTAATAGAATCGAGTTAAAAGGTATTGATTTTAAAGAAGATGGAAACATTCTTGGACACAAATTGG
AATACAACTATAACTCACACAATGTATACATCATGGCAGACAAACAAAAGAATGGAATCAAAGTTAACTT
CAAAATTAGACACAACATTGAAGATGGAAGCGTTCAACTAGCAGACCATTATCAACAAAATACTCCAATT
GGCGATGGCCCTGTCCTTTTACCAGACAACCATTACCTGTCCACACAATCTGCCCTTTCGAAAGATCCCA
ACGAAAAGAGAGACCACATGGTCCTTCTTGAGTTTGTAACAGCTGCTGGGATTACACATGGCATGGATGA
ACTATACAAATAAATGTCCAGACCTGCAGGCATGCAAGCTCTAGAGGCATCAAATAAAACGAAAGGCTCA
GTCGAAAGACTGGGCCTTTCGTTTTATCTGTTGTTTGTCGGTGAACGCTCTCCTGAGTAGGACAAATCCG
CCGCCCTAGACCTAGGGTACGGGTTTTGCTGCCCGCAAACGGGCTGTTCTGGTGTTGCTAGTTTGTTATC
AGAATCGCAGATCCGGCTTCAGCCGGTTTGCCGGCTGAAAGCGCTATTTCTTCCAGAATTGCCATGATTT
TTTCCCCACGGGAGGCGTCACTGGCTCCCGTGTTGTCGGCAGCTTTGATTCGATAAGCAGCATCGCCTGT
TTCAGGCTGTCTATGTGTGACTGTTGAGCTGTAACAAGTTGTCTCAGGTGTTCAATTTCATGTTCTAGTT
GCTTTGTTTTACTGGTTTCACCTGTTCTATTAGGTGTTACATGCTGTTCATCTGTTACATTGTCGATCTG
TTCATGGTGAACAGCTTTGAATGCACCAAAAACTCGTAAAAGCTCTGATGTATCTATCTTTTTTACACCG
TTTTCATCTGTGCATATGGACAGTTTTCCCTTTGATATGTAACGGTGAACAGTTGTTCTACTTTTGTTTG
TTAGTCTTGATGCTTCACTGATAGATACAAGAGCCATAAGAACCTCAGATCCTTCCGTATTTAGCCAGTA
TGTTCTCTAGTGTGGTTCGTTGTTTTTGCGTGAGCCATGAGAACGAACCATTGAGATCATACTTACTTTG
CATGTCACTCAAAAATTTTGCCTCAAAACTGGTGAGCTGAATTTTTGCAGTTAAAGCATCGTGTAGTGTT
TTTCTTAGTCCGTTATGTAGGTAGGAATCTGATGTAATGGTTGTTGGTATTTTGTCACCATTCATTTTTA
TCTGGTTGTTCTCAAGTTCGGTTACGAGATCCATTTGTCTATCTAGTTCAACTTGGAAAATCAACGTATC
AGTCGGGCGGCCTCGCTTATCAACCACCAATTTCATATTGCTGTAAGTGTTTAAATCTTTACTTATTGGT
TTCAAAACCCATTGGTTAAGCCTTTTAAACTCATGGTAGTTATTTTCAAGCATTAACATGAACTTAAATT
CATCAAGGCTAATCTCTATATTTGCCTTGTGAGTTTTCTTTTGTGTTAGTTCTTTTAATAACCACTCATA
AATCCTCATAGAGTATTTGTTTTCAAAAGACTTAACATGTTCCAGATTATATTTTATGAATTTTTTTAAC
TGGAAAAGATAAGGCAATATCTCTTCACTAAAAACTAATTCTAATTTTTCGCTTGAGAACTTGGCATAGT
TTGTCCACTGGAAAATCTCAAAGCCTTTAACCAAAGGATTCCTGATTTCCACAGTTCTCGTCATCAGCTC
TCTGGTTGCTTTAGCTAATACACCATAAGCATTTTCCCTACTGATGTTCATCATCTGAGCGTATTGGTTA
TAAGTGAACGATACCGTCCGTTCTTTCCTTGTAGGGTTTTCAATCGTGGGGTTGAGTAGTGCCACACAGC
ATAAAATTAGCTTGGTTTCATGCTCCGTTAAGTCATAGCGACTAATCGCTAGTTCATTTGCTTTGAAAAC
AACTAATTCAGACATACATCTCAATTGGTCTAGGTGATTTTAATCACTATACCAATTGAGATGGGCTAGT
CAATGATAATTACTAGTCCTTTTCCTTTGAGTTGTGGGTATCTGTAAATTCTGCTAGACCTTTGCTGGAA
AACTTGTAAATTCTGCTAGACCCTCTGTAAATTCCGCTAGACCTTTGTGTGTTTTTTTTGTTTATATTCA
AGTGGTTATAATTTATAGAATAAAGAAAGAATAAAAAAAGATAAAAAGAATAGATCCCAGCCCTGTGTAT
AACTCACTACTTTAGTCAGTTCCGCAGTATTACAAAAGGATGTCGCAAACGCTGTTTGCTCCTCTACAAA
ACAGACCTTAAAACCCTAAAGGCTTAAGTAGCGCCGTCGCAAGCTCCGGCAAATCGCTGAATATTCCTTT
TGTCTCCGACCATCAGGCACCTGAGTCGCTGTCTTTTTCGTCACATTCAGTTCGCTGCGCTCACGGCTCT
GGCAGTGAATGGGGGTAAATGGCACTACAGGCGCCTTTTATGGATTCATGCAAGGAAACTACCCATAATA
CAAGAAAAGCCCGTCACGGGCTTCTCAGGGCGTTTTATGGCGGGTCTGCTATGTGGTGCTATCTGACTTT
TTGCTGTTCAGCAGTTCCTGCCCTCTGATTTTCCAGTCTGACCACTTCGGATTATCCCGTGACAGGTCAT
TCAGACTGGCTAATGCACCCAGTAAGGCAGCGGTATCATCAACAGGCTTACCCGTCTTACTGTCCCTAGT
GCTTGGATTCTCACCAATAAAAAACGCCCGGCGGCAACCGAGCGTTCTGAACAAATCCAGATGGAGTTCT
GAGGTCATTACTGGATCTATCAACAGGAGTCCAAGCGAGCTCTCGAACCCCAGAGTCCCGCTCAGAAGAA
CTCGTCAAGAAGGCGATAGAAGGCGATGCGCTGCGAATCGGGAGCGGCGATACCGTAAAGCACGAGGAAG
CGGTCAGCCCATTCGCCGCCAAGCTCTTCAGCAATATCACGGGTAGCCAACGCTATGTCCTGATAGCGGT
CCGCCACACCCAGCCGGCCACAGTCGATGAATCCAGAAAAGCGGCCATTTTCCACCATGATATTCGGCAA
GCAGGCATCGCCATGGGTCACGACGAGATCCTCGCCGTCGGGCATGCGCGCCTTGAGCCTGGCGAACAGT
TCGGCTGGCGCGAGCCCCTGATGCTCTTCGTCCAGATCATCCTGATCGACAAGACCGGCTTCCATCCGAG
TACGTGCTCGCTCGATGCGATGTTTCGCTTGGTGGTCGAATGGGCAGGTAGCCGGATCAAGCGTATGCAG
CCGCCGCATTGCATCAGCCATGATGGATACTTTCTCGGCAGGAGCAAGGTGAGATGACAGGAGATCCTGC
CCCGGCACTTCGCCCAATAGCAGCCAGTCCCTTCCCGCTTCAGTGACAACGTCGAGCACAGCTGCGCAAG
GAACGCCCGTCGTGGCCAGCCACGATAGCCGCGCTGCCTCGTCCTGCAGTTCATTCAGGGCACCGGACAG
GTCGGTCTTGACAAAAAGAACCGGGCGCCCCTGCGCTGACAGCCGGAACACGGCGGCATCAGAGCAGCCG
ATTGTCTGTTGTGCCCAGTCATAGCCGAATAGCCTCTCCACCCAAGCGGCCGGAGAACCTGCGTGCAATC
CATCTTGTTCAATCATGCGAAACGATCCTCATCCTGTCTCTTGATC
Features (pLannotate 1.2.2; 10 found; start..end, strand, type, name):
      2..121     -  CDS            tnpA (fragment): TN5P_ECOLX - Also known as tnp. Experimental evidence at protein level: Swiss-Prot protein existence level 1. Mediates transposition of transposon Tn5 by a 'cut and paste' mechanism. First, the monomeric transposase binds the 19 bp inverted DNA repeats flanking the transposon. Then, dimerization of the DNA- bound transposase creates a synaptic DNA complex. After nicking of the first DNA strand, excision of the transposon proceeds through a series of intermediates. The transposase then mediates the insertion of the transposon at a new site by strand transfer. The activity of the wild- type tran
    195..290     +  CDS            tusB (fragment): TUSB_ECOLI - Also known as yheL. Experimental evidence at protein level: Swiss-Prot protein existence level 1. Part of a sulfur-relay system required for 2-thiolation of 5- methylaminomethyl-2-thiouridine (mnm(5)s(2)U) at tRNA wobble positions. From Escherichia coli (strain K12).
    419..517     +  CDS            rpsL (fragment): RS12_ECOLI - Also known as strA. Experimental evidence at protein level: Swiss-Prot protein existence level 1. Cryo-EM studies suggest that S12 contacts the EF-Tu bound tRNA in the A-site during codon-recognition. This contact is most likely broken as the aminoacyl-tRNA moves into the peptidyl transferase center in the 50S subunit. From Escherichia coli (strain K12).
    557..1270    +  CDS            GFPmut2: GFPmut2 is a basic (constitutively fluorescent) green fluorescent protein published in 1996, derived from Aequorea victoria. It is reported to be a very rapidly-maturing weak dimer.
   1281..1300    +  misc_feature   MCS (fragment): pUC18/19 multiple cloning site
   1311..1397    +  terminator     rrnB T1 terminator: Escherichia coli rrnB; transcription terminator T1 from the E. coli rrnB gene
   1935..2885    -  CDS            Rep101: RepA protein needed for replication with the pSC101 origin; rep101
   2933..3155    -  rep_origin     pSC101 ori: low-copy replication origin that requires the Rep101 protein
   3647..3741    -  terminator     lambda t0 terminator: transcription terminator from phage lambda
   3775..4566    -  CDS            neo: KKA2_KLEPN - Also known as kan, nptII. Experimental evidence at protein level: Swiss-Prot protein existence level 1. Resistance to kanamycin, neomycin, paromomycin, ribostamycin, butirosin and gentamicin B. From Klebsiella pneumoniae.
