>Addgene plasmid #105606 | pUA66 PrpsL GFP | addgene full sequence | sequence record 210135 | Addgene NGS Result
TGCTATGTGGTGCTATCTGACTTTTTGCTGTTCAGCAGTTCCTGCCCTCTGATTTTCCAGTCTGACCACT
TCGGATTATCCCGTGACAGGTCATTCAGACTGGCTAATGCACCCAGTAAGGCAGCGGTATCATCAACAGG
CTTACCCGTCTTACTGTCCCTAGTGCTTGGATTCTCACCAATAAAAAACGCCCGGCGGCAACCGAGCGTT
CTGAACAAATCCAGATGGAGTTCTGAGGTCATTACTGGATCTATCAACAGGAGTCCAAGCGAGCTCTCGA
ACCCCAGAGTCCCGCTCAGAAGAACTCGTCAAGAAGGCGATAGAAGGCGATGCGCTGCGAATCGGGAGCG
GCGATACCGTAAAGCACGAGGAAGCGGTCAGCCCATTCGCCGCCAAGCTCTTCAGCAATATCACGGGTAG
CCAACGCTATGTCCTGATAGCGGTCCGCCACACCCAGCCGGCCACAGTCGATGAATCCAGAAAAGCGGCC
ATTTTCCACCATGATATTCGGCAAGCAGGCATCGCCATGGGTCACGACGAGATCCTCGCCGTCGGGCATG
CGCGCCTTGAGCCTGGCGAACAGTTCGGCTGGCGCGAGCCCCTGATGCTCTTCGTCCAGATCATCCTGAT
CGACAAGACCGGCTTCCATCCGAGTACGTGCTCGCTCGATGCGATGTTTCGCTTGGTGGTCGAATGGGCA
GGTAGCCGGATCAAGCGTATGCAGCCGCCGCATTGCATCAGCCATGATGGATACTTTCTCGGCAGGAGCA
AGGTGAGATGACAGGAGATCCTGCCCCGGCACTTCGCCCAATAGCAGCCAGTCCCTTCCCGCTTCAGTGA
CAACGTCGAGCACAGCTGCGCAAGGAACGCCCGTCGTGGCCAGCCACGATAGCCGCGCTGCCTCGTCCTG
CAGTTCATTCAGGGCACCGGACAGGTCGGTCTTGACAAAAAGAACCGGGCGCCCCTGCGCTGACAGCCGG
AACACGGCGGCATCAGAGCAGCCGATTGTCTGTTGTGCCCAGTCATAGCCGAATAGCCTCTCCACCCAAG
CGGCCGGAGAACCTGCGTGCAATCCATCTTGTTCAATCATGCGAAACGATCCTCATCCTGTCTCTTGATC
AGATCTTGATCCCCTGCGCCATCAGATCCTTGGCGGCAAGAAAGCCATCCAGTTTACTTTGCAGGGCTTC
CCAACCTTACCAGAGGGCGCCCCAGCTGGCAATTCCGACGTCTAAGAAACCATTATTATCATGACATTAA
CCTATAAAAATAGGCGTATCACGAGGCCCTTTCGTCTTCACCTCGATGGATCCCCGCGGTTTGACTGGTC
AAATTTCGAACGACATCATTCTCATTGACTATACTGATTTCGTCAGACTTACGGTTAAGCACCCCAGCCA
GATGGCCTGGTGATGGCGGGATCGTTGTATATTTCTTGACACCTTTTCGGCATCGCCCTAAAATTCGGCG
TCCTCATATTGTGTGAGGACGTTTTATTACGTGTTTACGAAGCAAAAGCTAAAACCAGGAGCTATTTAAT
GGCAACAGTTAACCAGCTGGTACGCAAACCACGTGCTCGCAAAGTTGCGAAAAGCAACGTGCCTGCGCTG
GAAGCATGCCCGCAAAAACGTGGCGTATCTCGAGAGATCCTCTAGATTTAAGAAGGAGATATACATATGA
GTAAAGGAGAAGAACTTTTCACTGGAGTTGTCCCAATTCTTGTTGAATTAGATGGTGATGTTAATGGGCA
CAAATTTTCTGTCAGTGGAGAGGGTGAAGGTGATGCAACATACGGAAAACTTACCCTTAAATTTATTTGC
ACTACTGGAAAACTACCTGTTCCATGGCCAACACTTGTCACTACTTTCGCGTATGGTCTTCAATGCTTTG
CGAGATACCCAGATCATATGAAACAGCATGACTTTTTCAAGAGTGCCATGCCCGAAGGTTATGTACAGGA
AAGAACTATATTTTTCAAAGATGACGGGAACTACAAGACACGTGCTGAAGTCAAGTTTGAAGGTGATACC
CTTGTTAATAGAATCGAGTTAAAAGGTATTGATTTTAAAGAAGATGGAAACATTCTTGGACACAAATTGG
AATACAACTATAACTCACACAATGTATACATCATGGCAGACAAACAAAAGAATGGAATCAAAGTTAACTT
CAAAATTAGACACAACATTGAAGATGGAAGCGTTCAACTAGCAGACCATTATCAACAAAATACTCCAATT
GGCGATGGCCCTGTCCTTTTACCAGACAACCATTACCTGTCCACACAATCTGCCCTTTCGAAAGATCCCA
ACGAAAAGAGAGACCACATGGTCCTTCTTGAGTTTGTAACAGCTGCTGGGATTACACATGGCATGGATGA
ACTATACAAATAAATGTCCAGACCTGCAGGCATGCAAGCTCTAGAGGCATCAAATAAAACGAAAGGCTCA
GTCGAAAGACTGGGCCTTTCGTTTTATCTGTTGTTTGTCGGTGAACGCTCTCCTGAGTAGGACAAATCCG
CCGCCCTAGACCTAGGGTACGGGTTTTGCTGCCCGCAAACGGGCTGTTCTGGTGTTGCTAGTTTGTTATC
AGAATCGCAGATCCGGCTTCAGCCGGTTTGCCGGCTGAAAGCGCTATTTCTTCCAGAATTGCCATGATTT
TTTCCCCACGGGAGGCGTCACTGGCTCCCGTGTTGTCGGCAGCTTTGATTCGATAAGCAGCATCGCCTGT
TTCAGGCTGTCTATGTGTGACTGTTGAGCTGTAACAAGTTGTCTCAGGTGTTCAATTTCATGTTCTAGTT
GCTTTGTTTTACTGGTTTCACCTGTTCTATTAGGTGTTACATGCTGTTCATCTGTTACATTGTCGATCTG
TTCATGGTGAACAGCTTTGAATGCACCAAAAACTCGTAAAAGCTCTGATGTATCTATCTTTTTTACACCG
TTTTCATCTGTGCATATGGACAGTTTTCCCTTTGATATGTAACGGTGAACAGTTGTTCTACTTTTGTTTG
TTAGTCTTGATGCTTCACTGATAGATACAAGAGCCATAAGAACCTCAGATCCTTCCGTATTTAGCCAGTA
TGTTCTCTAGTGTGGTTCGTTGTTTTTGCGTGAGCCATGAGAACGAACCATTGAGATCATACTTACTTTG
CATGTCACTCAAAAATTTTGCCTCAAAACTGGTGAGCTGAATTTTTGCAGTTAAAGCATCGTGTAGTGTT
TTTCTTAGTCCGTTATGTAGGTAGGAATCTGATGTAATGGTTGTTGGTATTTTGTCACCATTCATTTTTA
TCTGGTTGTTCTCAAGTTCGGTTACGAGATCCATTTGTCTATCTAGTTCAACTTGGAAAATCAACGTATC
AGTCGGGCGGCCTCGCTTATCAACCACCAATTTCATATTGCTGTAAGTGTTTAAATCTTTACTTATTGGT
TTCAAAACCCATTGGTTAAGCCTTTTAAACTCATGGTAGTTATTTTCAAGCATTAACATGAACTTAAATT
CATCAAGGCTAATCTCTATATTTGCCTTGTGAGTTTTCTTTTGTGTTAGTTCTTTTAATAACCACTCATA
AATCCTCATAGAGTATTTGTTTTCAAAAGACTTAACATGTTCCAGATTATATTTTATGAATTTTTTTAAC
TGGAAAAGATAAGGCAATATCTCTTCACTAAAAACTAATTCTAATTTTTCGCTTGAGAACTTGGCATAGT
TTGTCCACTGGAAAATCTCAAAGCCTTTAACCAAAGGATTCCTGATTTCCACAGTTCTCGTCATCAGCTC
TCTGGTTGCTTTAGCTAATACACCATAAGCATTTTCCCTACTGATGTTCATCATCTGAGCGTATTGGTTA
TAAGTGAACGATACCGTCCGTTCTTTCCTTGTAGGGTTTTCAATCGTGGGGTTGAGTAGTGCCACACAGC
ATAAAATTAGCTTGGTTTCATGCTCCGTTAAGTCATAGCGACTAATCGCTAGTTCATTTGCTTTGAAAAC
AACTAATTCAGACATACATCTCAATTGGTCTAGGTGATTTTAATCACTATACCAATTGAGATGGGCTAGT
CAATGATAATTACTAGTCCTTTTCCTTTGAGTTGTGGGTATCTGTAAATTCTGCTAGACCTTTGCTGGAA
AACTTGTAAATTCTGCTAGACCCTCTGTAAATTCCGCTAGACCTTTGTGTGTTTTTTTTGTTTATATTCA
AGTGGTTATAATTTATAGAATAAAGAAAGAATAAAAAAAGATAAAAAGAATAGATCCCAGCCCTGTGTAT
AACTCACTACTTTAGTCAGTTCCGCAGTATTACAAAAGGATGTCGCAAACGCTGTTTGCTCCTCTACAAA
ACAGACCTTAAAACCCTAAAGGCTTAAGTAGCACCCTCGCAAGCTCGGGCAAATCGCTGAATATTCCTTT
TGTCTCCGACCATCAGGCACCTGAGTCGCTGTCTTTTTCGTGACATTCAGTTCGCTGCGCTCACGGCTCT
GGCAGTGAATGGGGGTAAATGGCACTACAGGCGCCTTTTATGGATTCATGCAAGGAAACTACCCATAATA
CAAGAAAAGCCCGTCACGGGCTTCTCAGGGCGTTTTATGGCGGGTC
Features (pLannotate 1.2.2; 10 found; start..end, strand, type, name):
    171..265     -  terminator     lambda t0 terminator: transcription terminator from phage lambda
    299..1090    -  CDS            neo: KKA2_KLEPN - Also known as kan, nptII. Experimental evidence at protein level: Swiss-Prot protein existence level 1. Resistance to kanamycin, neomycin, paromomycin, ribostamycin, butirosin and gentamicin B. From Klebsiella pneumoniae.
   1122..1241    -  CDS            tnpA (fragment): TN5P_ECOLX - Also known as tnp. Experimental evidence at protein level: Swiss-Prot protein existence level 1. Mediates transposition of transposon Tn5 by a 'cut and paste' mechanism. First, the monomeric transposase binds the 19 bp inverted DNA repeats flanking the transposon. Then, dimerization of the DNA- bound transposase creates a synaptic DNA complex. After nicking of the first DNA strand, excision of the transposon proceeds through a series of intermediates. The transposase then mediates the insertion of the transposon at a new site by strand transfer. The activity of the wild- type tran
   1315..1410    +  CDS            tusB (fragment): TUSB_ECOLI - Also known as yheL. Experimental evidence at protein level: Swiss-Prot protein existence level 1. Part of a sulfur-relay system required for 2-thiolation of 5- methylaminomethyl-2-thiouridine (mnm(5)s(2)U) at tRNA wobble positions. From Escherichia coli (strain K12).
   1539..1637    +  CDS            rpsL (fragment): RS12_ECOLI - Also known as strA. Experimental evidence at protein level: Swiss-Prot protein existence level 1. Cryo-EM studies suggest that S12 contacts the EF-Tu bound tRNA in the A-site during codon-recognition. This contact is most likely broken as the aminoacyl-tRNA moves into the peptidyl transferase center in the 50S subunit. From Escherichia coli (strain K12).
   1677..2390    +  CDS            GFPmut2: GFPmut2 is a basic (constitutively fluorescent) green fluorescent protein published in 1996, derived from Aequorea victoria. It is reported to be a very rapidly-maturing weak dimer.
   2401..2420    +  misc_feature   MCS (fragment): pUC18/19 multiple cloning site
   2431..2517    +  terminator     rrnB T1 terminator: Escherichia coli rrnB; transcription terminator T1 from the E. coli rrnB gene
   3055..4005    -  CDS            Rep101: RepA protein needed for replication with the pSC101 origin; rep101
   4053..4275    -  rep_origin     pSC101 ori: low-copy replication origin that requires the Rep101 protein
