[The description below was written by a language model from this plasmid's Addgene catalogue record and pLannotate feature annotations shown in this document.]
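Description:
pUA66 PrpsL GFP is a low-copy bacterial expression and reporter plasmid of 4,596 bp built on the pUA66 backbone. It replicates through the pSC101 origin, which depends on the plasmid-encoded Rep101 (RepA) initiator protein and accounts for the low copy number. Selection is by kanamycin, conferred by the neo/nptII aminoglycoside phosphotransferase gene, which is followed by the phage lambda t0 terminator. A short Tn5 transposase fragment next to the resistance gene appears to be a remnant of the cassette's transposon origin rather than a functional element.

The payload is a transcriptional reporter in which GFP is driven by PrpsL, the promoter of the E. coli ribosomal protein S12 gene. The feature tables do not annotate a promoter as such. They do show a stretch of E. coli chromosomal sequence upstream of the reporter, comprising the end of tusB, the intergenic region and the first part of the rpsL coding sequence. This is consistent with the native rpsL promoter region having been inserted by Gibson assembly. The reporter is annotated as GFPmut2, a rapidly maturing Aequorea victoria GFP variant. It is followed by a fragment of a pUC-type multiple cloning site and the rrnB T1 terminator, which insulates the rest of the plasmid from read-through transcription.

The depositor sequence and the repository's sequencing result have the same length and the same ten features in the same order, differing only in the numbering start point. The stated purpose is simply GFP expression under PrpsL, which provides a fluorescent readout of that promoter's activity. The plasmid was deposited with work on evolutionarily stable microbial kill switches, but its specific role in that study is not stated in the record.
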