Addgene plasmid #105606: pUA66 PrpsL GFP
Purpose: Expresses GFP under PrpsL
Depositing lab: Pamela Silver. Depositing organization: Harvard Medical School. Publication: Rational Design of Evolutionarily Stable Microbial Kill Switches. Stirling F, Bitzan L, O'Keefe S, Redfield E, Oliver JWK, Way J, Silver PA. Mol Cell. 2017 Nov 16;68(4):686-697.e3. doi: 10.1016/j.molcel.2017.10.033. PubMed 29149596.
Backbone
  Vector backbone: pUA66
  Backbone size w/o insert (bp): 3200
  Total vector size (bp): 4596
  Vector type: Bacterial Expression
Growth in bacteria
  Bacterial resistance: Kanamycin, 50 μg/mL
  Growth temperature: 30°C
  Growth strain: DH5alpha
  Copy number: Low Copy
Gene/Insert
  Gene/Insert name: GFP
  Species: Synthetic
  Promoter: PrpsL
  Cloning method: Gibson Cloning
  Sequencing primers: 5′ GGCGGCAAGAAAGCCATCCAG; 3′ GCATCACCTTCACCCTCTCCACTG
Terms and licenses: Academic/Nonprofit Terms; Industry Terms: Not Available to Industry
How to cite: pUA66 PrpsL GFP was a gift from Pamela Silver (Addgene plasmid # 105606 ; http://n2t.net/addgene:105606 ; RRID:Addgene_105606)
